Addgene plasmid #74678: pBM3R1-B1
Purpose: BM3R1-B1 gate
Depositing lab: Christopher Voigt. Depositing organization: Massachusetts Institute of Technology. Publication: Genetic circuit design automation. Nielsen AA, Der BS, Shin J, Vaidyanathan P, Paralanov V, Strychalski EA, Ross D, Densmore D, Voigt CA. Science. 2016 Apr 1;352(6281):aac7341. doi: 10.1126/science.aac7341. PubMed 27034378.
Backbone
  Vector backbone: pAN801
  Backbone manufacturer: Alec Nielsen
  Backbone size w/o insert (bp): 3930
  Total vector size (bp): 5693
  Vector type: Bacterial Expression
Growth in bacteria
  Bacterial resistance: Kanamycin, 50 μg/mL
  Growth temperature: 37°C
  Growth strain: DH5alpha
  Copy number: Low Copy
Gene/Insert
  Gene/Insert name: PTac-RBSB1-BM3R1-PBM3R1-YFP
  Species: E. coli
  Insert size (bp): 1763
Terms and licenses: Academic/Nonprofit Terms; Industry Terms: Not Available to Industry
How to cite: pBM3R1-B1 was a gift from Christopher Voigt (Addgene plasmid # 74678 ; http://n2t.net/addgene:74678 ; RRID:Addgene_74678)
