[The description below was written by a language model from this plasmid's Addgene catalogue record and pLannotate feature annotations shown in this document.]
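Description:
pBM3R1-B1 is a 5,693 bp bacterial expression plasmid built on the pAN801 backbone and carrying a single repressor-based genetic logic gate, the "BM3R1-B1 gate", from a study on automated genetic circuit design. It replicates in E. coli from a p15A origin. The catalogue lists it as low copy, while the p15A annotation calls this origin medium copy and compatible with ColE1-type plasmids. Selection is by kanamycin through an aph(3')-Ia aminoglycoside phosphotransferase gene. The short RSF ori, bom, tet promoter and TcR hits in the feature table are only fragments and are probably backbone remnants or partial matches rather than functional elements.

The 1,763 bp insert, PTac-RBSB1-BM3R1-PBM3R1-YFP, wires an inducible input to a fluorescent output through the repressor. A tac promoter followed by a symmetric lac operator drives the bm3R1 coding sequence, which encodes a transcriptional repressor from Bacillus megaterium. According to the insert name, it is translated from the RBS variant B1, though this RBS is not annotated separately. Downstream, the cognate PBM3R1 promoter, named in the insert but also not annotated, controls an EYFP reporter. A hammerhead ribozyme from the tobacco ringspot virus satellite RNA sits ahead of the reporter, where such ribozymes typically serve as insulators that cleave off variable 5' leader sequence.

The backbone also encodes LacI from a lacI promoter, with a tetR coding sequence directly downstream. LacI keeps the tac promoter off until IPTG is added. Raising IPTG increases BM3R1 and lowers YFP, so the plasmid behaves as a NOT gate (inverter). The layout fits measurement of the gate's input-output response, although the record states the purpose only as the gate name.
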