Features (pLannotate 1.2.2; 15 found; start..end, strand, type, name):
      1..23      -  rep_origin     RSF ori (fragment): Plasmids containing the RSF 1030 origin of replication can be propagated in E. coli cells that contain additional plasmids with compatible origins.
     40..66      +  misc_feature   bom (fragment): basis of mobility region from pBR322
    165..220     -  rep_origin     RSF ori (fragment): Plasmids containing the RSF 1030 origin of replication can be propagated in E. coli cells that contain additional plasmids with compatible origins.
    308..852     -  rep_origin     p15A ori: Plasmids containing the medium-copy-number p15A origin of replication can be propagated in E. coli cells that contain a second plasmid with the ColE1 origin.
    941..1756    -  CDS            KanR: aminoglycoside phosphotransferase; aph(3')-Ia; confers resistance to kanamycin in bacteria or G418 (Geneticin®) in eukaryotes
   1878..1906    +  promoter       tac promoter: strong E. coli promoter; hybrid between the trp and lac UV5 promoters
   1912..1931    +  protein_bind   lac operator (symmetric): The lac repressor binds to the lac operator to inhibit transcription in E. coli. This inhibition can be relieved by adding lactose or isopropyl-β-D-thiogalactopyranoside (IPTG). The symmetric lac operator was optimized for tight binding of lac repressor. lac repressor encoded by lacI
   2036..2611    +  CDS            bm3R1: BM3R1_BACME - Experimental evidence at protein level: Swiss-Prot protein existence level 1. Negatively controls the expression of the cytochrome p450BM-3 gene at the transcriptional level. From Bacillus megaterium.
   2744..2793    +  misc_RNA       sTRSV HHRz: hammerhead ribozyme from the tobacco ringspot virus satellite RNA (Khvorova et al., 2003)
   2843..3562    +  CDS            EYFP: enhanced YFP mammalian codon-optimized
   3636..3709    +  promoter       lacI promoter (fragment): lacI
   3710..4789    +  CDS            lacI: LACI_ECOLI - Experimental evidence at protein level: Swiss-Prot protein existence level 1. Repressor of the lactose operon. Binds allolactose as an inducer. From Escherichia coli (strain K12).
   4811..5431    +  CDS            tetR: TETR2_ECOLX - Experimental evidence at protein level: Swiss-Prot protein existence level 1. TetR is the repressor of the tetracycline resistance element; its N-terminal region forms a helix-turn-helix structure and binds DNA. Binding of tetracycline to TetR reduces the repressor affinity for the tetracycline resistance gene (tetA) promoter operator sites. From Escherichia coli.
   5527..5545    -  promoter       tet promoter (fragment): E. coli promoter for tetracycline efflux protein gene
   5555..5675    +  CDS            TcR (fragment): tetracycline efflux protein; tet; confers resistance to tetracycline
>Addgene plasmid #74678 | pBM3R1-B1 | depositor full sequence | sequence record 141102 | Full plasmid
GCTTCCTCGCTCACTGACTCGCTGCACGAGGCAGACCTCAGCGCTAGCGGAGTGTATACTGGCTTACTAT
GTTGGCACTGATGAGGGTGTCAGTGAAGTGCTTCATGTGGCAGGAGAAAAAAGGCTGCACCGGTGCGTCA
GCAGAATATGTGATACAGGATATATTCCGCTTCCTCGCTCACTGACTCGCTACGCTCGGTCGTTCGACTG
CGGCGAGCGGAAATGGCTTACGAACGGGGCGGAGATTTCCTGGAAGATGCCAGGAAGATACTTAACAGGG
AAGTGAGAGGGCCGCGGCAAAGCCGTTTTTCCATAGGCTCCGCCCCCCTGACAAGCATCACGAAATCTGA
CGCTCAAATCAGTGGTGGCGAAACCCGACAGGACTATAAAGATACCAGGCGTTTCCCCTGGCGGCTCCCT
CGTGCGCTCTCCTGTTCCTGCCTTTCGGTTTACCGGTGTCATTCCGCTGTTATGGCCGCGTTTGTCTCAT
TCCACGCCTGACACTCAGTTCCGGGTAGGCAGTTCGCTCCAAGCTGGACTGTATGCACGAACCCCCCGTT
CAGTCCGACCGCTGCGCCTTATCCGGTAACTATCGTCTTGAGTCCAACCCGGAAAGACATGCAAAAGCAC
CACTGGCAGCAGCCACTGGTAATTGATTTAGAGGAGTTAGTCTTGAAGTCATGCGCCGGTTAAGGCTAAA
CTGAAAGGACAAGTTTTGGTGACTGCGCTCCTCCAAGCCAGTTACCTCGGTTCAAAGAGTTGGTAGCTCA
GAGAACCTTCGAAAAACCGCCCTGCAAGGCGGTTTTTTCGTTTTCAGAGCAAGAGATTACGCGCAGACCA
AAACGATCTCAAGAAGATCATCTTATTAAGGGGTCTGACGCTCAGTGGAACGAAAAATCAATCTAAAGTA
TATATGAGTAAACTTGGTCTGACAGTTACCTTAGAAAAACTCATCGAGCATCAAATGAAACTGCAATTTA
TTCATATCAGGATTATCAATACCATATTTTTGAAAAAGCCGTTTCTGTAATGAAGGAGAAAACTCACCGA
GGCAGTTCCATAGGATGGCAAGATCCTGGTATCGGTCTGCGATTCCGACTCGTCCAACATCAATACAACC
TATTAATTTCCCCTCGTCAAAAATAAGGTTATCAAGTGAGAAATCACCATGAGTGACGACTGAATCCGGT
GAGAATGGCAAAAGCTTATGCATTTCTTTCCAGACTTGTTCAACAGGCCAGCCATTACGCTCGTCATCAA
AATCACTCGCATCAACCAAACCGTTATTCATTCGTGATTGCGCCTGAGCGAGACGAAATACGCGATCGCT
GTTAAAAGGACAATTACAAACAGGAATCGAATGCAACCGGCGCAGGAACACTGCCAGCGCATCAACAATA
TTTTCACCTGAATCAGGATATTCTTCTAATACCTGGAATGCTGTTTTCCCGGGGATCGCAGTGGTGAGTA
ACCATGCATCATCAGGAGTACGGATAAAATGCTTGATGGTCGGAAGAGGCATAAATTCCGTCAGCCAGTT
TAGTCTGACCATCTCATCTGTAACATCATTGGCAACGCTACCTTTGCCATGTTTCAGAAACAACTCTGGC
GCATCGGGCTTCCCATACAATCGATAGATTGTCGCACCTGATTGCCCGACATTATCGCGAGCCCATTTAT
ACCCATATAAATCAGCATCCATGTTGGAATTTAATCGCGGCCTCGAGCAAGACGTTTCCCGTTGAATATG
GCTCATAACACCCCTTGTATTACTGTTTATGTAAGCAGACAGTTTTATTGTTCATGATGATATATTTTTA
TCTTGTGCAATGTACATCAGAGATTTTGAGACACAAGGAGAACGATCGTTGGCTGTGTTGACAATTAATC
ATCGGCTCGTATAATGTGTGGAATTGTGAGCGCTCACAATTAGACTGTCGCCGGATGTGTATCCGACCTG
ACGATGGCCCAAAAGGGCCGAAACAGTCCTCTACAAATAATTTTGTTTAACTATGGACTATGTTTTAACT
ACTAGATGGAAAGCACCCCGACCAAACAGAAAGCAATTTTTAGCGCAAGCCTGCTGCTGTTTGCAGAACG
TGGTTTTGATGCAACCACCATGCCGATGATTGCAGAAAATGCAAAAGTTGGTGCAGGCACCATTTATCGC
TATTTCAAAAACAAAGAAAGCCTGGTGAACGAACTGTTTCAGCAGCATGTTAATGAATTTCTGCAGTGTA
TTGAAAGCGGTCTGGCAAATGAACGTGATGGTTATCGTGATGGCTTTCATCACATTTTTGAAGGTATGGT
GACCTTTACCAAAAATCATCCGCGTGCACTGGGTTTTATCAAAACCCATAGCCAGGGCACCTTTCTGACC
GAAGAAAGCCGTCTGGCATATCAGAAACTGGTTGAATTTGTGTGCACCTTTTTTCGTGAAGGTCAGAAAC
AGGGTGTGATTCGTAATCTGCCGGAAAATGCACTGATTGCAATTCTGTTTGGCAGCTTTATGGAAGTGTA
TGAAATGATCGAGAACGATTATCTGAGCCTGACCGATGAACTGCTGACCGGTGTTGAAGAAAGCCTGTGG
GCAGCACTGAGCCGTCAGAGCTAACTCGGTACCAAATTCCAGAAAAGAGACGCTTTCGAGCGTCTTTTTT
CGTTTTGGTCCTACTAATCCGCGTGATAGGTCTGATTCGTTACCAATTGACGGAATGAACGTTCATTCCG
ATAATGCTAGCAGCTGTCACCGGATGTGCTTTCCGGTCTGATGAGTCCGTGAGGACGAAACAGCCTCTAC
AAATAATTTTGTTTAATACTAGAGAAAGAGGGGAAATACTAGATGGTGAGCAAGGGCGAGGAGCTGTTCA
CCGGGGTGGTGCCCATCCTGGTCGAGCTGGACGGCGACGTAAACGGCCACAAGTTCAGCGTGTCCGGCGA
GGGCGAGGGCGATGCCACCTACGGCAAGCTGACCCTGAAGTTCATCTGCACCACAGGCAAGCTGCCCGTG
CCCTGGCCCACCCTCGTGACCACCTTCGGCTACGGCCTGCAATGCTTCGCCCGCTACCCCGACCACATGA
AGCTGCACGACTTCTTCAAGTCCGCCATGCCCGAAGGCTACGTCCAGGAGCGCACCATCTTCTTCAAGGA
CGACGGCAACTACAAGACCCGCGCCGAGGTGAAGTTCGAGGGCGACACCCTGGTGAACCGCATCGAGCTG
AAGGGCATCGACTTCAAGGAGGACGGCAACATCCTGGGGCACAAGCTGGAGTACAACTACAACAGCCACA
ACGTCTATATCATGGCCGACAAGCAGAAGAACGGCATCAAGGTGAACTTCAAGATCCGCCACAACATCGA
GGACGGCAGCGTGCAGCTCGCCGACCACTACCAGCAGAACACCCCAATCGGCGACGGCCCCGTGCTGCTG
CCCGACAACCACTACCTTAGCTACCAGTCCGCCCTGAGCAAAGACCCCAACGAGAAGCGCGATCACATGG
TCCTGCTGGAGTTCGTGACCGCCGCCGGGATCACTCTCGGCATGGACGAGCTGTACAAGTAACTCGGTAC
CAAATTCCAGAAAAGAGGCCTCCCGAAAGGGGGGCCTTTTTTCGTTTTGGTCCAATGGCGGCGCGCCATC
GAATGGCGCAAAACCTTTCGCGGTATGGCATGATAGCGCCCGGAAGAGAGTCAATTCAGGGTGGTGAATA
TGAAACCAGTAACGTTATACGATGTCGCAGAGTATGCCGGTGTCTCTTATCAGACCGTTTCCCGCGTGGT
GAACCAGGCCAGCCACGTTTCTGCGAAAACGCGGGAAAAAGTGGAAGCGGCGATGGCGGAGCTGAATTAC
ATTCCCAACCGCGTGGCACAACAACTGGCGGGCAAACAGTCGTTGCTGATTGGCGTTGCCACCTCCAGTC
TGGCCCTGCACGCGCCGTCGCAAATTGTCGCGGCGATTAAATCTCGCGCCGATCAACTGGGTGCCAGCGT
GGTGGTGTCGATGGTAGAACGAAGCGGCGTCGAAGCCTGTAAAGCGGCGGTGCACAATCTTCTCGCGCAA
CGCGTCAGTGGGCTGATCATTAACTATCCGCTGGATGACCAGGATGCCATTGCTGTGGAAGCTGCCTGCA
CTAATGTTCCGGCGTTATTTCTTGATGTCTCTGACCAGACACCCATCAACAGTATTATTTTCTCCCATGA
GGACGGTACGCGACTGGGCGTGGAGCATCTGGTCGCATTGGGTCACCAGCAAATCGCGCTGTTAGCGGGC
CCATTAAGTTCTGTCTCGGCGCGTCTGCGTCTGGCTGGCTGGCATAAATATCTCACTCGCAATCAAATTC
AGCCGATAGCGGAACGGGAAGGCGACTGGAGTGCCATGTCCGGTTTTCAACAAACCATGCAAATGCTGAA
TGAGGGCATCGTTCCCACTGCGATGCTGGTTGCCAACGATCAGATGGCGCTGGGCGCAATGCGCGCCATT
ACCGAGTCCGGGCTGCGCGTTGGTGCGGATATCTCGGTAGTGGGATACGACGATACCGAAGATAGCTCAT
GTTATATCCCGCCGTTAACCACCATCAAACAGGATTTTCGCCTGCTGGGGCAAACCAGCGTGGACCGCTT
GCTGCAACTCTCTCAGGGCCAGGCGGTGAAGGGCAATCAGCTGTTGCCAGTCTCACTGGTGAAAAGAAAA
ACCACCCTGGCGCCCAATACGCAAACCGCCTCTCCCCGCGCGTTGGCCGATTCATTAATGCAGCTGGCAC
GACAGGTTTCCCGACTGGAAAGCGGGCAGTGATAATCCAGGAGGAAAAAAATGTCCAGATTAGATAAAAG
TAAAGTGATTAACAGCGCATTAGAGCTGCTTAATGAGGTCGGAATCGAAGGTTTAACAACCCGTAAACTC
GCCCAGAAGCTAGGTGTAGAGCAGCCTACATTGTATTGGCATGTAAAAAATAAGCGGGCTTTGCTCGACG
CCTTAGCCATTGAGATGTTAGATAGGCACCATACTCACTTTTGCCCTTTAGAAGGGGAAAGCTGGCAAGA
TTTTTTACGTAATAACGCTAAAAGTTTTAGATGTGCTTTACTAAGTCATCGCGATGGAGCAAAAGTACAT
TTAGGTACACGGCCTACAGAAAAACAGTATGAAACTCTCGAAAATCAATTAGCCTTTTTATGCCAACAAG
GTTTTTCACTAGAGAATGCATTATATGCACTCAGCGCTGTGGGGCATTTTACTTTAGGTTGCGTATTGGA
AGATCAAGAGCATCAAGTCGCTAAAGAAGAAAGGGAAACACCTACTACTGATAGTATGCCGCCATTATTA
CGACAAGCTATCGAATTATTTGATCACCAAGGTGCAGAGCCAGCCTTCTTATTCGGCCTTGAATTGATCA
TATGCGGATTAGAAAAACAACTTAAATGTGAAAGTGGGTCCTAATAATTGGTAACGAATCAGACAATTGA
CGGCTCGAGGGAGTAGCATAGGGTTTGCAGAATCCCTGCTTCGTCCATTTGACAGGCACATTATGCATCG
ATGATAAGCTGTCAAACATGAGCAGATCCTCTACGCCGGACGCATCGTGGCCGGCATCACCGGCGCCACA
GGTGCGGTTGCTGGCGCCTATATCGCCGACATCACCGATGGGGAAGATCGGGCTCGCCACTTCGGGCTCA
TGAGCAAATATTTTATCTGAGGT
