>Addgene plasmid #74678 | pBM3R1-B1 | addgene partial sequence | sequence record 142621 | pTac-F 5'-cggctcgtataatgtgtgga-3'
TATCCGACCTGACGATGGCCCAAAAGGGCCGAAACAGTCCTCTACAAATAATTTTGTTTAACTATGGACT
ATGTTTTAACTACTAGATGGAAAGCACCCCGACCAAACAGAAAGCAATTTTTAGCGCAAGCCTGCTGCTG
TTTGCAGAACGTGGTTTTGATGCAACCACCATGCCGATGATTGCAGAAAATGCAAAAGTTGGTGCAGGCA
CCATTTATCGCTATTTCAAAAACAAAGAAAGCCTGGTGAACGAACTGTTTCAGCAGCATGTTAATGAATT
TCTGCAGTGTATTGAAAGCGGTCTGGCAAATGAACGTGATGGTTATCGTGATGGCTTTCATCACATTTTT
GAAGGTATGGTGACCTTTACCAAAAATCATCCGCGTGCACTGGGTTTTATCAAAACCCATAGCCAGGGCA
CCTTTCTGACCGAAGAAAGCCGTCTGGCATATCAGAAACTGGTTGAATTTGTGTGCACCTTTTTTCGTGA
AGGTCAGAAACAGGGTGTGATTCGTAATCTGCCGGAAAATGCACTGATTGCAATTCTGTTTGGCAGCTTT
ATGGAAGTGTATGAAATGATCGAGAACGATTATCTGAGCCTGACCGATGAACTGCTGACCGGTGTTGAAG
AAAGCCTGTGGGCAGCACTGAGCCGTCAGAGCTAACTCGGTACCAAATTCCAGAAA
