>Addgene plasmid #74678 | pBM3R1-B1 | addgene partial sequence | sequence record 142688 | EGFP-N 5'-CGTCGCCGTCCAGCTCGACCAG-3'
CCATCTAGTATTTCCCCTCTTTCTCTAGTATTAAACAAAATTATTTGTAGAGGCTGTTTCGTCCTCACGG
ACTCATCAGACCGGAAAGCACATCCGGTGACAGCTGCTAGCATTATCGGAATGAACGTTCATTCCGTCAA
TTGGTAACGAATCAGACCTATCACGCGGATTAGTAGGACCAAAACGAAAAAAGACGCTCGAAAGCGTCTC
TTTTCTGGAATTTGGTACCGAGTTAGCTCTGACGGCTCAGTGCTGCCCACAGGCTTTCTTCAACACCGGT
CAGCAGTTCATCGGTCAGGCTCAGATAATCGTTCTCGATCATTTCATACACTTCCATAAAGCTGCCAAAC
AGAATTGCAATCAGTGCATTTTCCGGCAGATTACGAATCACACCCTGTTTCTGACCTTCACGAAAAAAGG
TGCACACAAATTCAACCAGTTTCTGATATGCCAGACGGCTTTCTTCGGTCAGAAAGGTGCCCTGGCTATG
GGTTTTGATAAAACCCAGTGCACGCGGATGATTTTTGGTAAAGGTCACCATACCTTCAAAAATGTGATGA
AAGCCATCACGATAACCATCACGTTCATTTGCCAGACCGCTTTCAATACACTGCAGAAATTCATTAACAT
GCTGCTGAAACAGTTCGTTCACCAGGCTTTCTTTGTTTTTGAAATAGCGATAAATGGTGCCTGCACCAAC
TTTTGCATTTTCTGCAATCATCGGCATGGTGGTTGCATCAAAACCACGTTCTGCAAACAGCAGCAGGCTT
GCGCTAAAA
